>Addgene plasmid #204541 | pGEX6P-1-MVP | addgene full sequence | sequence record 403728 | Addgene NGS Result
GACGCGAATTATTTTTGATGGCGTTGGAATTAGCTTATCGACTGCACGGTGCACCAATGCTTCTGGCGTC
AGGCAGCCATCGGAAGCTGTGGTATGGCTGTGCAGGTCGTAAATCACTGCATAATTCGTGTCGCTCAAGG
CGCACTCCCGTTCTGGATAATGTTTTTTGCGCCGACATCATAACGGTTCTGGCAAATATTCTGAAATGAG
CTGTTGACAATTAATCATCGGCTCGTATAATGTGTGGAATTGTGAGCGGATAACAATTTCACACAGGAAA
CAGTATTCATGTCCCCTATACTAGGTTATTGGAAAATTAAGGGCCTTGTGCAACCCACTCGACTTCTTTT
GGAATATCTTGAAGAAAAATATGAAGAGCATTTGTATGAGCGCGATGAAGGTGATAAATGGCGAAACAAA
AAGTTTGAATTGGGTTTGGAGTTTCCCAATCTTCCTTATTATATTGATGGTGATGTTAAATTAACACAGT
CTATGGCCATCATACGTTATATAGCTGACAAGCACAACATGTTGGGTGGTTGTCCAAAAGAGCGTGCAGA
GATTTCAATGCTTGAAGGAGCGGTTTTGGATATTAGATACGGTGTTTCGAGAATTGCATATAGTAAAGAC
TTTGAAACTCTCAAAGTTGATTTTCTTAGCAAGCTACCTGAAATGCTGAAAATGTTCGAAGATCGTTTAT
GTCATAAAACATATTTAAATGGTGATCATGTAACCCATCCTGACTTCATGTTGTATGACGCTCTTGATGT
TGTTTTATACATGGACCCAATGTGCCTGGATGCGTTCCCAAAATTAGTTTGTTTTAAAAAACGTATTGAA
GCTATCCCACAAATTGATAAGTACTTGAAATCCAGCAAGTATATAGCATGGCCTTTGCAGGGCTGGCAAG
CCACGTTTGGTGGTGGCGACCATCCTCCAAAATCGGATCTGGAAGTTCTGTTCCAGGGGCCCCTGGGATC
CCCGGAATTCATGGCAACTGAAGAGTTCATCATCCGCATCCCCCCATACCACTATATCCATGTGCTGGAC
CAGAACAGCAACGTGTCCCGTGTGGAGGTCGGGCCAAAGACCTACATCCGGCAGGACAATGAGAGGGTAC
TGTTTGCCCCCATGCGCATGGTGACCGTCCCCCCACGTCACTACTGCACAGTGGCCAACCCTGTGTCTCG
GGATGCCCAGGGCTTGGTGCTGTTTGATGTCACAGGGCAAGTTCGGCTTCGCCACGCTGACCTCGAGATC
CGGCTGGCCCAGGACCCCTTCCCCCTGTACCCAGGGGAGGTGCTGGAAAAGGACATCACACCCCTGCAGG
TGGTTCTGCCCAACACTGCCCTCCATCTAAAGGCGCTGCTTGATTTTGAGGATAAAGATGGAGACAAGGT
GGTGGCAGGAGATGAGTGGCTTTTCGAGGGACCTGGCACGTACATCCCCCGGAAGGAAGTGGAGGTCGTG
GAGATCATTCAGGCCACCATCATCAGGCAGAACCAGGCTCTGCGGCTCAGGGCCCGCAAGGAGTGCTGGG
ACCGGGACGGCAAGGAGAGGGTGACAGGGGAAGAATGGCTGGTCACCACAGTAGGGGCGTACCTCCCAGC
GGTGTTTGAGGAGGTTCTGGATTTGGTGGACGCCGTCATCCTTACGGAAAAGACAGCCCTGCACCTCCGG
GCTCGGCGGAACTTCCGGGACTTCAGGGGAGTGTCCCGCCGCACTGGGGAGGAGTGGCTGGTAACAGTGC
AGGACACAGAGGCCCACGTGCCAGATGTCCACGAGGAGGTGCTGGGGGTTGTGCCCATCACCACCCTGGG
CCCCCACAACTACTGCGTGATTCTCGACCCTGTCGGACCGGATGGCAAGAATCAGCTGGGGCAGAAGCGC
GTGGTCAAGGGAGAGAAGTCTTTTTTCCTCCAGCCAGGAGAGCAGCTGGAACAAGGCATCCAGGATGTGT
ATGTGCTGTCGGAGCAGCAGGGGCTGCTGCTGAGGGCCCTGCAGCCCCTGGAGGAGGGGGAGGATGAGGA
GAAGGTCTCACACCAGGCTGGGGACCACTGGCTCATCCGCGGACCCCTGGAGTATGTGCCATCTGCCAAA
GTGGAGGTGGTGGAGGAGCGCCAGGCCATCCCTCTAGACGAGAACGAGGGCATCTATGTGCAGGATGTCA
AGACCGGAAAGGTGCGCGCTGTGATTGGAAGCACCTACATGCTGACCCAGGACGAAGTCCTGTGGGAGAA
AGAGCTGCCTCCCGGGGTGGAGGAGCTGCTGAACAAGGGGCAGGACCCTCTGGCAGACAGGGGTGAGAAG
GACACAGCTAAGAGCCTCCAGCCCTTGGCGCCCCGGAACAAGACCCGTGTGGTCAGCTACCGCGTGCCCC
ACAACGCTGCGGTGCAGGTGTACGACTACCGAGAGAAGCGAGCCCGCGTGGTCTTCGGGCCTGAGCTGGT
GTCGCTGGGTCCTGAGGAGCAGTTCACAGTGTTGTCCCTCTCAGCTGGGCGGCCCAAGCGTCCCCATGCC
CGCCGTGCGCTCTGCCTGCTGCTGGGGCCTGACTTCTTCACAGACGTCATCACCATCGAAACGGCGGATC
ATGCCAGGCTGCAACTGCAGCTGGCCTACAACTGGCACTTTGAGGTGAATGACCGGAAGGACCCCCAAGA
GACGGCCAAGCTCTTTTCAGTGCCAGACTTTGTAGGTGATGCCTGCAAAGCCATCGCATCCCGGGTGCGG
GGGGCCGTGGCCTCTGTCACTTTCGATGACTTCCATAAGAACTCAGCCCGCATCATTCGCACTGCTGTCT
TTGGCTTTGAGACCTCGGAAGCGAAGGGCCCCGATGGCATGGCCCTGCCCAGGCCCCGGGACCAGGCTGT
CTTCCCCCAAAACGGGCTGGTGGTCAGCAGTGTGGACGTGCAGTCAGTGGAGCCTGTGGATCAGAGGACC
CGGGACGCCCTGCAACGCAGCGTCCAGCTGGCCATCGAGATCACCACCAACTCCCAGGAAGCGGCGGCCA
AGCATGAGGCTCAGAGACTGGAGCAGGAAGCCCGCGGCCGGCTTGAGCGGCAGAAGATCCTGGACCAGTC
AGAAGCCGAGAAAGCTCGCAAGGAACTTTTGGAGCTGGAGGCTCTGAGCATGGCCGTGGAGAGCACCGGG
ACTGCCAAGGCGGAGGCCGAGTCCCGTGCGGAGGCAGCCCGGATTGAGGGAGAAGGGTCCGTGCTGCAGG
CCAAGCTAAAAGCACAGGCCTTGGCCATTGAAACGGAGGCTGAGCTCCAGAGGGTCCAGAAGGTCCGAGA
GCTGGAACTGGTCTATGCCCGGGCCCAGCTGGAGCTGGAGGTGAGCAAGGCTCAGCAGCTGGCTGAGGTG
GAGGTGAAGAAGTTCAAGCAGATGACAGAGGCCATAGGCCCCAGCACCATCAGGGACCTTGCTGTGGCTG
GGCCTGAGATGCAGGTAAAACTGCTCCAGTCCCTGGGCCTGAAATCAACCCTCATCACCGATGGCTCCAC
TCCCATCAACCTCTTCAACACAGCCTTTGGGCTGCTGGGGATGGGGCCCGAGGGTCAGCCCCTGGGCAGA
AGGGTGGCCAGTGGGCCCAGCCCTGGGGAGGGGATATCCCCCCAGTCTGCTCAGGCCCCTCAAGCTCCTG
GAGACAACCACGTGGTGCCTGTACTGCGCTAAGCGGCCGCATCGTGACTGACTGACGATCTGCCTCGCGC
GTTTCGGTGATGACGGTGAAAACCTCTGACACATGCAGCTCCCGGAGACGGTCACAGCTTGTCTGTAAGC
GGATGCCGGGAGCAGACAAGCCCGTCAGGGCGCGTCAGCGGGTGTTGGCGGGTGTCGGGGCGCAGCCATG
ACCCAGTCACGTAGCGATAGCGGAGTGTATAATTCTTGAAGACGAAAGGGCCTCGTGATACGCCTATTTT
TATAGGTTAATGTCATGATAATAATGGTTTCTTAGACGTCAGGTGGCACTTTTCGGGGAAATGTGCGCGG
AACCCCTATTTGTTTATTTTTCTAAATACATTCAAATATGTATCCGCTCATGAGACAATAACCCTGATAA
ATGCTTCAATAATATTGAAAAAGGAAGAGTATGAGTATTCAACATTTCCGTGTCGCCCTTATTCCCTTTT
TTGCGGCATTTTGCCTTCCTGTTTTTGCTCACCCAGAAACGCTGGTGAAAGTAAAAGATGCTGAAGATCA
GTTGGGTGCACGAGTGGGTTACATCGAACTGGATCTCAACAGCGGTAAGATCCTTGAGAGTTTTCGCCCC
GAAGAACGTTTTCCAATGATGAGCACTTTTAAAGTTCTGCTATGTGGCGCGGTATTATCCCGTGTTGACG
CCGGGCAAGAGCAACTCGGTCGCCGCATACACTATTCTCAGAATGACTTGGTTGAGTACTCACCAGTCAC
AGAAAAGCATCTTACGGATGGCATGACAGTAAGAGAATTATGCAGTGCTGCCATAACCATGAGTGATAAC
ACTGCGGCCAACTTACTTCTGACAACGATCGGAGGACCGAAGGAGCTAACCGCTTTTTTGCACAACATGG
GGGATCATGTAACTCGCCTTGATCGTTGGGAACCGGAGCTGAATGAAGCCATACCAAACGACGAGCGTGA
CACCACGATGCCTGCAGCAATGGCAACAACGTTGCGCAAACTATTAACTGGCGAACTACTTACTCTAGCT
TCCCGGCAACAATTAATAGACTGGATGGAGGCGGATAAAGTTGCAGGACCACTTCTGCGCTCGGCCCTTC
CGGCTGGCTGGTTTATTGCTGATAAATCTGGAGCCGGTGAGCGTGGGTCTCGCGGTATCATTGCAGCACT
GGGGCCAGATGGTAAGCCCTCCCGTATCGTAGTTATCTACACGACGGGGAGTCAGGCAACTATGGATGAA
CGAAATAGACAGATCGCTGAGATAGGTGCCTCACTGATTAAGCATTGGTAACTGTCAGACCAAGTTTACT
CATATATACTTTAGATTGATTTAAAACTTCATTTTTAATTTAAAAGGATCTAGGTGAAGATCCTTTTTGA
TAATCTCATGACCAAAATCCCTTAACGTGAGTTTTCGTTCCACTGAGCGTCAGACCCCGTAGAAAAGATC
AAAGGATCTTCTTGAGATCCTTTTTTTCTGCGCGTAATCTGCTGCTTGCAAACAAAAAAACCACCGCTAC
CAGCGGTGGTTTGTTTGCCGGATCAAGAGCTACCAACTCTTTTTCCGAAGGTAACTGGCTTCAGCAGAGC
GCAGATACCAAATACTGTCCTTCTAGTGTAGCCGTAGTTAGGCCACCACTTCAAGAACTCTGTAGCACCG
CCTACATACCTCGCTCTGCTAATCCTGTTACCAGTGGCTGCTGCCAGTGGCGATAAGTCGTGTCTTACCG
GGTTGGACTCAAGACGATAGTTACCGGATAAGGCGCAGCGGTCGGGCTGAACGGGGGGTTCGTGCACACA
GCCCAGCTTGGAGCGAACGACCTACACCGAACTGAGATACCTACAGCGTGAGCTATGAGAAAGCGCCACG
CTTCCCGAAGGGAGAAAGGCGGACAGGTATCCGGTAAGCGGCAGGGTCGGAACAGGAGAGCGCACGAGGG
AGCTTCCAGGGGGAAACGCCTGGTATCTTTATAGTCCTGTCGGGTTTCGCCACCTCTGACTTGAGCGTCG
ATTTTTGTGATGCTCGTCAGGGGGGCGGAGCCTATGGAAAAACGCCAGCAACGCGGCCTTTTTACGGTTC
CTGGCCTTTTGCTGGCCTTTTGCTCACATGTTCTTTCCTGCGTTATCCCCTGATTCTGTGGATAACCGTA
TTACCGCCTTTGAGTGAGCTGATACCGCTCGCCGCAGCCGAACGACCGAGCGCAGCGAGTCAGTGAGCGA
GGAAGCGGAAGAGCGCCTGATGCGGTATTTTCTCCTTACGCATCTGTGCGGTATTTCACACCGCATAAAT
TCCGACACCATCGAATGGCGCAAAACCTTTCGCGGTATGGCATGATAGCGCCCGGAAGAGAGTCAATTCA
GGGTGGTGAATGTGAAACCAGTAACGTTATACGATGTCGCAGAGTATGCCGGTGTCTCTTATCAGACCGT
TTCCCGCGTGGTGAACCAGGCCAGCCACGTTTCTGCGAAAACGCGGGAAAAAGTGGAAGCGGCGATGGCG
GAGCTGAATTACATTCCCAACCGCGTGGCACAACAACTGGCGGGCAAACAGTCGTTGCTGATTGGCGTTG
CCACCTCCAGTCTGGCCCTGCACGCGCCGTCGCAAATTGTCGCGGCGATTAAATCTCGCGCCGATCAACT
GGGTGCCAGCGTGGTGGTGTCGATGGTAGAACGAAGCGGCGTCGAAGCCTGTAAAGCGGCGGTGCACAAT
CTTCTCGCGCAACGCGTCAGTGGGCTGATCATTAACTATCCGCTGGATGACCAGGATGCCATTGCTGTGG
AAGCTGCCTGCACTAATGTTCCGGCGTTATTTCTTGATGTCTCTGACCAGACACCCATCAACAGTATTAT
TTTCTCCCATGAAGACGGTACGCGACTGGGCGTGGAGCATCTGGTCGCATTGGGTCACCAGCAAATCGCG
CTGTTAGCGGGCCCATTAAGTTCTGTCTCGGCGCGTCTGCGTCTGGCTGGCTGGCATAAATATCTCACTC
GCAATCAAATTCAGCCGATAGCGGAACGGGAAGGCGACTGGAGTGCCATGTCCGGTTTTCAACAAACCAT
GCAAATGCTGAATGAGGGCATCGTTCCCACTGCGATGCTGGTTGCCAACGATCAGATGGCGCTGGGCGCA
ATGCGCGCCATTACCGAGTCCGGGCTGCGCGTTGGTGCGGATATCTCGGTAGTGGGATACGACGATACCG
AAGACAGCTCATGTTATATCCCGCCGTTAACCACCATCAAACAGGATTTTCGCCTGCTGGGGCAAACCAG
CGTGGACCGCTTGCTGCAACTCTCTCAGGGCCAGGCGGTGAAGGGCAATCAGCTGTTGCCCGTCTCACTG
GTGAAAAGAAAAACCACGCTAGCGCCCAATACGCAAACCGCCTCTCCCCGCGCGTTGGCCGATTCATTAA
TGCAGCTGGCACGACAGGTTTCCCGACTGGAAAGCGGGCAGTGAGCGCAACGCAATTAATGTAAGTTAGC
TCACTCATTAGGCACCCCAGGCTTTACACTTTATGCTTCCGGCTCGTATGTTGTGTGGAATTGTGAGCGG
ATAACAATTTCACACAGGAAACAGCTATGACCATGATTACGGATTCACTGGCCGTCGTTTTACAACGTCG
TGACTGGGAAAACCCTGGCGTTACCCAACTTAATCGCCTTGCAGCACATCCCCCTTTCGCCAGCTGGCGT
AATAGCGAAGAGGCCCGCACCGATCGCCCTTCCCAACAGTTGCGCAGCCTGAATGGCGAATGGCGCTTTG
CCTGGTTTCCGGCACCAGAAGCGGTGCCGGAAAGCTGGCTGGAGTGCGATCTTCCTGAGGCCGATACTGT
CGTCGTCCCCTCAAACTGGCAGATGCACGGTTACGATGCGCCCATCTACACCAACGTGACCTATCCCATT
ACGGTCAATCCGCCGTTTGTTCCCACGGAGAATCCGACGGGTTGTTACTCGCTCACATTTAATGTTGATG
AAAGCTGGCTACAGGAAGGCCA
Features (pLannotate 1.2.2; 17 found; start..end, strand, type, name):
     22..138     -  CDS            yciV (fragment): RNAAM_ECOLI - Also known as trpH From Escherichia coli (strain K12).
    214..242     +  promoter       tac promoter: strong E. coli promoter; hybrid between the trp and lac UV5 promoters
    250..266     +  protein_bind   lac operator: The lac repressor binds to the lac operator to inhibit transcription in E. coli. This inhibition can be relieved by adding lactose or isopropyl-β-D-thiogalactopyranoside (IPTG). lac repressor encoded by lacI
    289..942     +  CDS            GST26_SCHJA: Experimental evidence at protein level: Swiss-Prot protein existence level 1. GST isoenzymes appear to play a central role in the parasite detoxification system. Other functions are also suspected including a role in increasing the solubility of haematin in the parasite gut. From Schistosoma japonicum (Blood fluke).
    991..3669    +  CDS            MVP: MVP_HUMAN - Also known as LRP. Experimental evidence at protein level: Swiss-Prot protein existence level 1. Required for normal vault structure. Vaults are multi-subunit structures that may act as scaffolds for proteins involved in signal transduction. Vaults may also play a role in nucleo-cytoplasmic transport. Down-regulates IFNG-mediated STAT1 signaling and subsequent activation of JAK. Down-regulates SRC activity and signaling through MAP kinases. From Homo sapiens (Human).
   3700..3739    +  CDS            rop (fragment): Rop protein, which maintains plasmids at low copy number; rop
   3841..3881    +  misc_feature   bom (fragment): basis of mobility region from pBR322
   3986..4090    +  promoter       AmpR promoter: bla
   4091..4951    +  CDS            AmpR: β-lactamase; bla; confers resistance to ampicillin, carbenicillin, and related antibiotics
   5122..5710    +  rep_origin     ori: high-copy-number ColE1/pMB1/pBR322/pUC origin of replication
   5896..5947    -  misc_feature   bom (fragment): basis of mobility region from pBR322
   5954..6031    +  promoter       lacI promoter: lacI
   6032..7114    +  CDS            lacI: lac repressor; lacI; The lac repressor binds to the lac operator to inhibit transcription in E. coli. This inhibition can be relieved by adding lactose or isopropyl-β-D-thiogalactopyranoside (IPTG).
   7127..7148    +  protein_bind   CAP binding site: CAP binding activates transcription in the presence of cAMP. E. coli catabolite activator protein
   7163..7193    +  promoter       lac promoter: promoter for the E. coli lac operon
   7201..7217    +  protein_bind   lac operator: The lac repressor binds to the lac operator to inhibit transcription in E. coli. This inhibition can be relieved by adding lactose or isopropyl-β-D-thiogalactopyranoside (IPTG). lac repressor encoded by lacI
   7237..7410    +  CDS            lacZα: LacZα fragment of β-galactosidase; lacZ fragment
