[The description below was written by a language model from this plasmid's Addgene catalogue record and pLannotate feature annotations shown in this document.]
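Description:
pGEX6P-1-MVP is a bacterial expression plasmid built on the pGEX6P-1 backbone for producing human major vault protein (MVP, also known as LRP or VAULT1) as an N-terminal glutathione S-transferase fusion in E. coli. The sequenced record is 7,652 nt. It is propagated through a high-copy ColE1/pMB1-type origin and selected with ampicillin through a β-lactamase gene driven by its own promoter. Short fragments of rop and of the pBR322 bom region flank these elements as backbone remnants.

The expression cassette consists of the strong hybrid tac promoter followed by a lac operator, then the Schistosoma japonicum GST coding sequence and, a short linker downstream, the MVP open reading frame, recorded as unmutated. A plasmid-borne lacI gene with its own promoter supplies lac repressor, so transcription is held off until it is induced with IPTG or lactose. The GST moiety allows the fusion to be captured on glutathione resin. The gap between GST and MVP is not annotated in the feature table, although pGEX-6P vectors conventionally carry a PreScission protease cleavage site there for tag removal. The restriction sites used for cloning are listed as unknown. Downstream of lacI sit a CAP binding site, lac promoter, second lac operator and a lacZα fragment, which are carried over from the backbone and play no role in MVP expression.

MVP is the main structural subunit of the vault ribonucleoprotein particle. The construct comes from work on p62-dependent selective autophagy of the vault complex, so recombinant GST-MVP would suit purification and in vitro binding experiments, although the record states only that it expresses GST-tagged MVP in E. coli.
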