Addgene plasmid #204541: pGEX6P-1-MVP
Purpose: Expresses GST-tagged MVP in E.coli
Depositing lab: Masaaki Komatsu. Depositing organization: Juntendo University. Publication: Integrated proteomics identifies p62-dependent selective autophagy of the supramolecular vault complex. Kurusu R, Fujimoto Y, Morishita H, Noshiro D, Takada S, Yamano K, Tanaka H, Arai R, Kageyama S, Funakoshi T, Komatsu-Hirota S, Taka H, Kazuno S, Miura Y, Koike M, Wakai T, Waguri S, Noda NN, Komatsu M. Dev Cell. 2023 May 9:S1534-5807(23)00191-0. doi: 10.1016/j.devcel.2023.04.015. PubMed 37192622.
Backbone
  Vector backbone: pGEX6P-1
  Vector type: Bacterial Expression
Growth in bacteria
  Bacterial resistance: Ampicillin, 100 μg/mL
  Growth temperature: 37°C
  Growth strain: DH5alpha
  Copy number: High Copy
Gene/Insert
  Gene/Insert name: MVP
  Species: H. sapiens (human)
  Mutation: None
  Entrez Gene: MVP (a.k.a. LRP, VAULT1)
  Cloning method: Restriction Enzyme; 5′ cloning site Unknown (unknown if destroyed); 3′ cloning site Unknown (unknown if destroyed)
Terms and licenses: Academic/Nonprofit Terms; Industry Terms: Not Available to Industry
How to cite: pGEX6P-1-MVP was a gift from Masaaki Komatsu (Addgene plasmid # 204541 ; http://n2t.net/addgene:204541 ; RRID:Addgene_204541)
